Addgene plasmid #201132: plex_306-ccdB-iRFP713
Purpose: (Empty Backbone) pLEX_306 plasmid with iRFP713 marker
Depositing lab: Alejandro Chavez. Depositing organization: University of California, San Diego (UCSD).
Backbone
  Vector backbone: plex_306
  Backbone size (bp): 9670
  Vector type: Mammalian Expression
  Promoter: SV40
  Selectable markers: iRFP713
Growth in bacteria
  Bacterial resistance: Chloramphenicol and Ampicillin, 25 & 100 μg/mL
  Growth temperature: 30°C
  Growth strain: ccdB Survival
  Copy number: High Copy
Terms and licenses: Academic/Nonprofit Terms; Industry Terms: Not Available to Industry
How to cite: plex_306-ccdB-iRFP713 was a gift from Alejandro Chavez (Addgene plasmid # 201132 ; http://n2t.net/addgene:201132 ; RRID:Addgene_201132)
