[The description below was written by a language model from this plasmid's Addgene catalogue record and pLannotate feature annotations shown in this document.]
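Description:
plex_306-ccdB-iRFP713 is an empty Gateway destination backbone derived from pLEX_306. The catalogue lists it as a mammalian expression vector, and its feature table shows the architecture of a third-generation, self-inactivating HIV-1 lentiviral transfer plasmid. An RSV promoter fused to a truncated 5' LTR drives the viral genomic transcript, which carries the Ψ packaging signal with a gag fragment, the RRE for Rev-dependent nuclear export, a cPPT/CTS, a WPRE to enhance transcript expression, and a ΔU3 3' LTR followed by an SV40 poly(A) signal. In bacteria the plasmid replicates from a high-copy ColE1/pUC origin and also carries an f1 ori. It is selected with ampicillin through the backbone bla gene and with chloramphenicol through the CmR gene in the Gateway cassette. Because it encodes the CcdB gyrase toxin, it must be propagated in a ccdB-tolerant strain.

The payload region has two expression units within the provirus. A human PGK promoter sits upstream of an attR1–CmR–ccdB–attR2 cassette. In an LR recombination with an entry clone, a gene of interest replaces this cassette, and ccdB counterselects against unrecombined vector in standard E. coli. A V5 epitope tag lies just downstream of attR2, positioned so that it could be fused to the C-terminus of an insert lacking a stop codon. Separately, an SV40 early promoter/origin region drives iRFP713, a near-infrared, biliverdin-dependent fluorescent protein. iRFP713 is the recorded selectable marker, and no mammalian drug-resistance gene is annotated. This lets transfected or transduced cells be identified or sorted by far-red fluorescence, leaving the visible channels free for other reporters. The record names no insert, consistent with its use as a cloning recipient for ORF expression.
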