Features (pLannotate 1.2.2; 36 found; start..end, strand, type, name):
     16..516     +  promoter       hPGK promoter: human phosphoglycerate kinase 1 promoter
    537..661     +  protein_bind   attR1: mutant version of attR; recombination site for the Gateway® LR reaction LR Clonase™
    686..716     +  promoter       lac UV5 promoter: E. coli lac promoter with an "up" mutation
    740..769     +  promoter       cat promoter (fragment): promoter of the E. coli cat gene encoding chloramphenicol acetyltransferase
    770..1429    +  CDS            CmR: chloramphenicol acetyltransferase; cat; confers resistance to chloramphenicol
   1608..1766    +  CDS            ccdA (fragment): CCDA_ECO57 - Also known as H, letA. Experimental evidence at protein level: Swiss-Prot protein existence level 1. Antitoxin component of a type II toxin-antitoxin (TA) system which inhibits the post-segregational killing (PSK) of plasmid-free cells, also referred to as a plasmid addiction system. Binds to and blocks the activity of CcdB; will also remove bound CcdB protein from the CcdB-GyrA complex by forming a CcdA-CcdB complex, a process termed rejuvenation. Functions as a transcriptional corepressor for the ccdAB operon, repression also requires CcdB (By similarity). From Escherichia coli
   1771..2073    +  CDS            ccdB: CCDB_ECOLI - Also known as G, letB, letD. Experimental evidence at protein level: Swiss-Prot protein existence level 1. Toxic component of a type II toxin-antitoxin (TA) system, functioning in plasmid maintainence. Responsible for the post- segregational killing (PSK) of plasmid-free cells, also referred to as a plasmid addiction system. Half-life of over 2 hours. Cell killing by CcdB is accompanied by filamentation, defects in chromosome and plasmid segregation, defects in cell division, formation of anucleate cells, decreased DNA synthesis and plasmid loss. Interferes with the activity of DN
   2117..2241    -  protein_bind   attR2: mutant version of attR; recombination site for the Gateway® LR reaction LR Clonase™
   2249..2290    +  CDS            V5 tag: epitope tag from simian virus 5
   2341..2929    +  misc_feature   WPRE: woodchuck hepatitis virus posttranscriptional regulatory element
   2980..2999    +  misc_feature   cPPT/CTS (fragment): central polypurine tract and central termination sequence of HIV-1
   3001..3234    +  LTR            3' LTR (ΔU3): self-inactivating 3' long terminal repeat (LTR) from HIV-1
   3312..3433    +  polyA_signal   SV40 poly(A) signal: SV40 polyadenylation signal
   3473..3608    +  rep_origin     SV40 ori: SV40 origin of replication
   3629..3647    -  promoter       T7 promoter: promoter for bacteriophage T7 RNA polymerase
   3655..3810    +  CDS            lacZα (fragment): LacZα fragment of β-galactosidase; lacZ fragment
   3815..4243    +  rep_origin     f1 ori (sequence partly withheld): f1 bacteriophage origin of replication; arrow indicates direction of (+) strand synthesis
   4296..4400    +  promoter       AmpR promoter: bla
   4401..5261    +  CDS            AmpR: β-lactamase; bla; confers resistance to ampicillin, carbenicillin, and related antibiotics
   5432..6020    +  rep_origin     ori: high-copy-number ColE1/pMB1/pBR322/pUC origin of replication
   6203..6295    +  CDS            lacI (fragment): lac repressor; lacI; The lac repressor binds to the lac operator to inhibit transcription in E. coli. This inhibition can be relieved by adding lactose or isopropyl-β-D-thiogalactopyranoside (IPTG).
   6308..6329    +  protein_bind   CAP binding site: CAP binding activates transcription in the presence of cAMP. E. coli catabolite activator protein
   6344..6374    +  promoter       lac promoter: promoter for the E. coli lac operon
   6382..6398    +  protein_bind   lac operator: The lac repressor binds to the lac operator to inhibit transcription in E. coli. This inhibition can be relieved by adding lactose or isopropyl-β-D-thiogalactopyranoside (IPTG). lac repressor encoded by lacI
   6443..6461    +  promoter       T3 promoter: promoter for bacteriophage T3 RNA polymerase
   6489..6715    +  promoter       RSV promoter: Rous sarcoma virus enhancer/promoter
   6716..6896    +  LTR            5' LTR (truncated): truncated 5' long terminal repeat (LTR) from HIV-1
   6943..7068    +  misc_feature   HIV-1 Ψ: packaging signal of human immunodeficiency virus type 1
   7052..7415    +  CDS            HIV-1 gag (fragment): gag protein from human immunodeficiency virus 1; gag
   7561..7794    +  misc_feature   RRE: The Rev response element (RRE) of HIV-1 allows for Rev-dependent mRNA export from the nucleus to the cytoplasm.
   8171..8197    +  CDS            Rev (fragment): human immunodeficiency virus 1 (HIV-1) Rev protein; rev; enhances nuclear export of unspliced and incompletely spliced viral mRNAs
   8204..8227    +  promoter       SV40 promoter (fragment): SV40 early promoter
   8228..8299    +  promoter       SV40 promoter (fragment): SV40 enhancer and early promoter
   8323..8458    +  rep_origin     SV40 ori: SV40 origin of replication
   8500..9447    +  CDS            iRFP713: iRFP713 is a basic (constitutively fluorescent) near ir fluorescent protein published in 2011, derived from Rhodopseudomonas palustris. It has low acid sensitivity. It requires the cofactor biliverdin for fluorescence.
   9498..9615    +  misc_feature   cPPT/CTS: central polypurine tract and central termination sequence of HIV-1
>Addgene plasmid #201132 | plex_306-ccdB-iRFP713 | addgene full sequence | sequence record 396796 | Addgene NGS Result
CTCGAGGCCTGCAGGTTGCGCCTTTTCCAAGGCAGCCCTGGGTTTGCGCAGGGACGCGGCTGCTCTGGGC
GTGGTTCCGGGAAACGCAGCGGCGCCGACCCTGGGTCTCGCACATTCTTCACGTCCGTTCGCAGCGTCAC
CCGGATCTTCGCCGCTACCCTTGTGGGCCCCCCGGCGACGCTTCCTGCTCCGCCCCTAAGTCGGGAAGGT
TCCTTGCGGTTCGCGGCGTGCCGGACGTGACAAACGGAAGCCGCACGTCTCACTAGTACCCTCGCAGACG
GACAGCGCCAGGGAGCAATGGCAGCGCGCCGACCGCGATGGGCTGTGGCCAATAGCGGCTGCTCAGCAGG
GCGCGCCGAGAGCAGCGGCCGGGAAGGGGCGGTGCGGGAGGCGGGGTGTGGGGCGGTAGTGTGGGCCCTG
TTCCTGCCCGCGCGGTGTTCCGCATTCTGCAAGCCTCCGGAGCGCACGTCGGCAGTCGGCTCCCTCGTTG
ACCGAATCACCGACCTCTCTCCCCAGGGGCTAGCATCGATTGATCAACAAGTTTGTACAAAAAAGCTGAA
CGAGAAACGTAAAATGATATAAATATCAATATATTAAATTAGATTTTGCATAAAAAACAGACTACATAAT
ACTGTAAAACACAACATATCCAGTCACTATGGCGGCCGCATTAGGCACCCCAGGCTTTACACTTTATGCT
TCCGGCTCGTATAATGTGTGGATTTTGAGTTAGGATCCGTCGAGATTTTCAGGAGCTAAGGAAGCTAAAA
TGGAGAAAAAAATCACTGGATATACCACCGTTGATATATCCCAATGGCATCGTAAAGAACATTTTGAGGC
ATTTCAGTCAGTTGCTCAATGTACCTATAACCAGACCGTTCAGCTGGATATTACGGCCTTTTTAAAGACC
GTAAAGAAAAATAAGCACAAGTTTTATCCGGCCTTTATTCACATTCTTGCCCGCCTGATGAATGCTCATC
CGGAATTCCGTATGGCAATGAAAGACGGTGAGCTGGTGATATGGGATAGTGTTCACCCTTGTTACACCGT
TTTCCATGAGCAAACTGAAACGTTTTCATCGCTCTGGAGTGAATACCACGACGATTTCCGGCAGTTTCTA
CACATATATTCGCAAGATGTGGCGTGTTACGGTGAAAACCTGGCCTATTTCCCTAAAGGGTTTATTGAGA
ATATGTTTTTCGTCTCAGCCAATCCCTGGGTGAGTTTCACCAGTTTTGATTTAAACGTGGCCAATATGGA
CAACTTCTTCGCCCCCGTTTTCACCATGGGCAAATATTATACGCAAGGCGACAAGGTGCTGATGCCGCTG
GCGATTCAGGTTCATCATGCCGTTTGTGATGGCTTCCATGTCGGCAGAATGCTTAATGAATTACAACAGT
ACTGCGATGAGTGGCAGGGCGGGGCGTAAAGATCTGGATCCGGCTTACTAAAAGCCAGATAACAGTATGC
GTATTTGCGCGCTGATTTTTGCGGTATAAGAATATATACTGATATGTATACCCGAAGTATGTCAAAAAGA
GGTATGCTATGAAGCAGCGTATTACAGTGACAGTTGACAGCGACAGCTATCAGTTGCTCAAGGCATATAT
GATGTCAATATCTCCGGTCTGGTAAGCACAACCATGCAGAATGAAGCCCGTCGTCTGCGTGCCGAACGCT
GGAAAGCGGAAAATCAGGAAGGGATGGCTGAGGTCGCCCGGTTTATTGAAATGAACGGCTCTTTTGCTGA
CGAGAACAGGGGCTGGTGAAATGCAGTTTAAGGTTTACACCTATAAAAGAGAGAGCCGTTATCGTCTGTT
TGTGGATGTACAGAGTGATATTATTGACACGCCCGGGCGACGGATGGTGATCCCCCTGGCCAGTGCACGT
CTGCTGTCAGATAAAGTCTCCCGTGAACTTTACCCGGTGGTGCATATCGGGGATGAAAGCTGGCGCATGA
TGACCACCGATATGGCCAGTGTGCCGGTCTCCGTTATCGGGGAAGAAGTGGCTGATCTCAGCCACCGCGA
AAATGACATCAAAAACGCCATTAACCTGATGTTCTGGGGAATATAAATGTCAGGCTCCCTTATACACAGC
CAGTCTGCAGGTCGACCATAGTGACTGGATATGTTGTGTTTTACAGTATTATGTAGTCTGTTTTTTATGC
AAAATCTAATTTAATATATTGATATTTATATCATTTTACGTTTCTCGTTCAGCTTTCTTGTACAAAGTGG
TTGATATCGGTAAGCCTATCCCTAACCCTCTCCTCGGTCTCGATTCTACGTAGTAATGAACTAGTACCGG
TTAAGTCGACAATCAACGCGTTAAGTCGACAATCAACCTCTGGATTACAAAATTTGTGAAAGATTGACTG
GTATTCTTAACTATGTTGCTCCTTTTACGCTATGTGGATACGCTGCTTTAATGCCTTTGTATCATGCTAT
TGCTTCCCGTATGGCTTTCATTTTCTCCTCCTTGTATAAATCCTGGTTGCTGTCTCTTTATGAGGAGTTG
TGGCCCGTTGTCAGGCAACGTGGCGTGGTGTGCACTGTGTTTGCTGACGCAACCCCCACTGGTTGGGGCA
TTGCCACCACCTGTCAGCTCCTTTCCGGGACTTTCGCTTTCCCCCTCCCTATTGCCACGGCGGAACTCAT
CGCCGCCTGCCTTGCCCGCTGCTGGACAGGGGCTCGGCTGTTGGGCACTGACAATTCCGTGGTGTTGTCG
GGGAAATCATCGTCCTTTCCTTGGCTGCTCGCCTGTGTTGCCACCTGGATTCTGCGCGGGACGTCCTTCT
GCTACGTCCCTTCGGCCCTCAATCCAGCGGACCTTCCTTCCCGCGGCCTGCTGCCGGCTCTGCGGCCTCT
TCCGCGTCTTCGCCTTCGCCCTCAGACGAGTCGGATCTCCCTTTGGGCCGCCTCCCCGCGTCGACTTTAA
GACCAATGACTTACAAGGCAGCTGTAGATCTTAGCCACTTTTTAAAAGAAAAGGGGGGACTGGAAGGGCT
AATTCACTCCCAACGAAGACAAGATCTGCTTTTTGCTTGTACTGGGTCTCTCTGGTTAGACCAGATCTGA
GCCTGGGAGCTCTCTGGCTAACTAGGGAACCCACTGCTTAAGCCTCAATAAAGCTTGCCTTGAGTGCTTC
AAGTAGTGTGTGCCCGTCTGTTGTGTGACTCTGGTAACTAGAGATCCCTCAGACCCTTTTAGTCAGTGTG
GAAAATCTCTAGCAGTACGTATAGTAGTTCATGTCATCTTATTATTCAGTATTTATAACTTGCAAAGAAA
TGAATATCAGAGAGTGAGAGGAACTTGTTTATTGCAGCTTATAATGGTTACAAATAAAGCAATAGCATCA
CAAATTTCACAAATAAAGCATTTTTTTCACTGCATTCTAGTTGTGGTTTGTCCAAACTCATCAATGTATC
TTATCATGTCTGGCTCTAGCTATCCCGCCCCTAACTCCGCCCATCCCGCCCCTAACTCCGCCCAGTTCCG
CCCATTCTCCGCCCCATGGCTGACTAATTTTTTTTATTTATGCAGAGGCCGAGGCCGCCTCGGCCTCTGA
GCTATTCCAGAAGTAGTGAGGAGGCTTTTTTGGAGGCCTAGGGACGTACCCAATTCGCCCTATAGTGAGT
CGTATTACGCGCGCTCACTGGCCGTCGTTTTACAACGTCGTGACTGGGAAAACCCTGGCGTTACCCAACT
TAATCGCCTTGCAGCACATCCCCCTTTCGCCAGCTGGCGTAATAGCGAAGAGGCCCGCACCGATCGCCCT
TCCCAACAGTTGCGCAGCCTGAATGGCGAATGGG
[124 nt withheld, positions 3815-3938]
C
[91 nt withheld, positions 3940-4030]
A
[49 nt withheld, positions 4032-4080]
CCTTTGACGTTGGAGTCCACGTTCTTT
[37 nt withheld, positions 4108-4144]
ACCCTATCTCGGTCTATTCTTTTGATTTATAAGGGATTTTGCCGATTTCGGCCTATTGGTTAAAAAATGA
GCTGATTTAACAAAAATTTAACGCGAATTTTAACAAAATATTAACGCTTACAATTTAGGTGGCACTTTTC
GGGGAAATGTGCGCGGAACCCCTATTTGTTTATTTTTCTAAATACATTCAAATATGTATCCGCTCATGAG
ACAATAACCCTGATAAATGCTTCAATAATATTGAAAAAGGAAGAGTATGAGTATTCAACATTTCCGTGTC
GCCCTTATTCCCTTTTTTGCGGCATTTTGCCTTCCTGTTTTTGCTCACCCAGAAACGCTGGTGAAAGTAA
AAGATGCTGAAGATCAGTTGGGTGCACGAGTGGGTTACATCGAACTGGATCTCAACAGCGGTAAGATCCT
TGAGAGTTTTCGCCCCGAAGAACGTTTTCCAATGATGAGCACTTTTAAAGTTCTGCTATGTGGCGCGGTA
TTATCCCGTATTGACGCCGGGCAAGAGCAACTCGGTCGCCGCATACACTATTCTCAGAATGACTTGGTTG
AGTACTCACCAGTCACAGAAAAGCATCTTACGGATGGCATGACAGTAAGAGAATTATGCAGTGCTGCCAT
AACCATGAGTGATAACACTGCGGCCAACTTACTTCTGACAACGATCGGAGGACCGAAGGAGCTAACCGCT
TTTTTGCACAACATGGGGGATCATGTAACTCGCCTTGATCGTTGGGAACCGGAGCTGAATGAAGCCATAC
CAAACGACGAGCGTGACACCACGATGCCTGTAGCAATGGCAACAACGTTGCGCAAACTATTAACTGGCGA
ACTACTTACTCTAGCTTCCCGGCAACAATTAATAGACTGGATGGAGGCGGATAAAGTTGCAGGACCACTT
CTGCGCTCGGCCCTTCCGGCTGGCTGGTTTATTGCTGATAAATCTGGAGCCGGTGAGCGTGGGTCTCGCG
GTATCATTGCAGCACTGGGGCCAGATGGTAAGCCCTCCCGTATCGTAGTTATCTACACGACGGGGAGTCA
GGCAACTATGGATGAACGAAATAGACAGATCGCTGAGATAGGTGCCTCACTGATTAAGCATTGGTAACTG
TCAGACCAAGTTTACTCATATATACTTTAGATTGATTTAAAACTTCATTTTTAATTTAAAAGGATCTAGG
TGAAGATCCTTTTTGATAATCTCATGACCAAAATCCCTTAACGTGAGTTTTCGTTCCACTGAGCGTCAGA
CCCCGTAGAAAAGATCAAAGGATCTTCTTGAGATCCTTTTTTTCTGCGCGTAATCTGCTGCTTGCAAACA
AAAAAACCACCGCTACCAGCGGTGGTTTGTTTGCCGGATCAAGAGCTACCAACTCTTTTTCCGAAGGTAA
CTGGCTTCAGCAGAGCGCAGATACCAAATACTGTTCTTCTAGTGTAGCCGTAGTTAGGCCACCACTTCAA
GAACTCTGTAGCACCGCCTACATACCTCGCTCTGCTAATCCTGTTACCAGTGGCTGCTGCCAGTGGCGAT
AAGTCGTGTCTTACCGGGTTGGACTCAAGACGATAGTTACCGGATAAGGCGCAGCGGTCGGGCTGAACGG
GGGGTTCGTGCACACAGCCCAGCTTGGAGCGAACGACCTACACCGAACTGAGATACCTACAGCGTGAGCT
ATGAGAAAGCGCCACGCTTCCCGAAGGGAGAAAGGCGGACAGGTATCCGGTAAGCGGCAGGGTCGGAACA
GGAGAGCGCACGAGGGAGCTTCCAGGGGGAAACGCCTGGTATCTTTATAGTCCTGTCGGGTTTCGCCACC
TCTGACTTGAGCGTCGATTTTTGTGATGCTCGTCAGGGGGGCGGAGCCTATGGAAAAACGCCAGCAACGC
GGCCTTTTTACGGTTCCTGGCCTTTTGCTGGCCTTTTGCTCACATGTTCTTTCCTGCGTTATCCCCTGAT
TCTGTGGATAACCGTATTACCGCCTTTGAGTGAGCTGATACCGCTCGCCGCAGCCGAACGACCGAGCGCA
GCGAGTCAGTGAGCGAGGAAGCGGAAGAGCGCCCAATACGCAAACCGCCTCTCCCCGCGCGTTGGCCGAT
TCATTAATGCAGCTGGCACGACAGGTTTCCCGACTGGAAAGCGGGCAGTGAGCGCAACGCAATTAATGTG
AGTTAGCTCACTCATTAGGCACCCCAGGCTTTACACTTTATGCTTCCGGCTCGTATGTTGTGTGGAATTG
TGAGCGGATAACAATTTCACACAGGAAACAGCTATGACCATGATTACGCCAAGCGCGCAATTAACCCTCA
CTAAAGGGAACAAAAGCTGGAGCTGCAAGCTTAATGTAGTCTTATGCAATACTCTTGTAGTCTTGCAACA
TGGTAACGATGAGTTAGCAACATGCCTTACAAGGAGAGAAAAAGCACCGTGCATGCCGATTGGTGGAAGT
AAGGTGGTACGATCGTGCCTTATTAGGAAGGCAACAGACGGGTCTGACATGGATTGGACGAACCACTGAA
TTGCCGCATTGCAGAGATATTGTATTTAAGTGCCTAGCTCGATACATAAACGGGTCTCTCTGGTTAGACC
AGATCTGAGCCTGGGAGCTCTCTGGCTAACTAGGGAACCCACTGCTTAAGCCTCAATAAAGCTTGCCTTG
AGTGCTTCAAGTAGTGTGTGCCCGTCTGTTGTGTGACTCTGGTAACTAGAGATCCCTCAGACCCTTTTAG
TCAGTGTGGAAAATCTCTAGCAGTGGCGCCCGAACAGGGACTTGAAAGCGAAAGGGAAACCAGAGGAGCT
CTCTCGACGCAGGACTCGGCTTGCTGAAGCGCGCACGGCAAGAGGCGAGGGGCGGCGACTGGTGAGTACG
CCAAAAATTTTGACTAGCGGAGGCTAGAAGGAGAGAGATGGGTGCGAGAGCGTCAGTATTAAGCGGGGGA
GAATTAGATCGCGATGGGAAAAAATTCGGTTAAGGCCAGGGGGAAAGAAAAAATATAAATTAAAACATAT
AGTATGGGCAAGCAGGGAGCTAGAACGATTCGCAGTTAATCCTGGCCTGTTAGAAACATCAGAAGGCTGT
AGACAAATACTGGGACAGCTACAACCATCCCTTCAGACAGGATCAGAAGAACTTAGATCATTATATAATA
CAGTAGCAACCCTCTATTGTGTGCATCAAAGGATAGAGATAAAAGACACCAAGGAAGCTTTAGACAAGAT
AGAGGAAGAGCAAAACAAAAGTAAGACCACCGCACAGCAAGCGGCCGCTGATCTTCAGACCTGGAGGAGG
AGATATGAGGGACAATTGGAGAAGTGAATTATATAAATATAAAGTAGTAAAAATTGAACCATTAGGAGTA
GCACCCACCAAGGCAAAGAGAAGAGTGGTGCAGAGAGAAAAAAGAGCAGTGGGAATAGGAGCTTTGTTCC
TTGGGTTCTTGGGAGCAGCAGGAAGCACTATGGGCGCAGCGTCAATGACGCTGACGGTACAGGCCAGACA
ATTATTGTCTGGTATAGTGCAGCAGCAGAACAATTTGCTGAGGGCTATTGAGGCGCAACAGCATCTGTTG
CAACTCACAGTCTGGGGCATCAAGCAGCTCCAGGCAAGAATCCTGGCTGTGGAAAGATACCTAAAGGATC
AACAGCTCCTGGGGATTTGGGGTTGCTCTGGAAAACTCATTTGCACCACTGCTGTGCCTTGGAATGCTAG
TTGGAGTAATAAATCTCTGGAACAGATTTGGAATCACACGACCTGGATGGAGTGGGACAGAGAAATTAAC
AATTACACAAGCTTAATACACTCCTTAATTGAAGAATCGCAAAACCAGCAAGAAAAGAATGAACAAGAAT
TATTGGAATTAGATAAATGGGCAAGTTTGTGGAATTGGTTTAACATAACAAATTGGCTGTGGTATATAAA
ATTATTCATAATGATAGTAGGAGGCTTGGTAGGTTTAAGAATAGTTTTTGCTGTACTTTCTATAGTGAAT
AGAGTTAGGCAGGGATATTCACCATTATCGTTTCAGACCCACCTCCCAACCCCGAGGGGACCCATGCATT
GCATCTCAATTAGTCAGCAACCAGGTGTGGAAAGTCCCCAGGCTCCCCAGCAGGCAGAAGTATGCAAAGC
ATGCGTCTCAATTAGTCAGCAACCATAGTCCCGCCCCTAACTCCGCCCATCCCGCCCCTAACTCCGCCCA
GTTCCGCCCATTCTCCGCCCCATGGCTGACTAATTTTTTTTATTTATGCAGAGGCCGAGGCCGCCTCGGC
CTCTGAGCTATTCCAGAAGTAGTGAGGAGGCTTTTTTGGAGGCCTAGGCTTTTGCAAAAAGCTTTCTAGA
GGTACCGTGGCCACCATGGCGGAAGGATCCGTCGCCAGGCAGCCTGACCTCTTGACCTGCGACGATGAGC
CGATCCATATCCCCGGTGCCATCCAACCGCATGGACTGCTGCTCGCCCTCGCCGCCGACATGACGATCGT
TGCCGGCAGCGACAACCTTCCCGAACTCACCGGACTGGCGATCGGCGCCCTGATCGGCCGCTCTGCGGCC
GATGTCTTCGACTCGGAGACGCACAACCGTCTGACGATCGCCTTGGCCGAGCCCGGGGCGGCCGTCGGAG
CACCGATCACTGTCGGCTTCACGATGCGAAAGGACGCAGGCTTCATCGGCTCCTGGCATCGCCATGATCA
GCTCATCTTCCTCGAGCTCGAGCCTCCCCAGCGGGACGTCGCCGAGCCGCAGGCGTTCTTCCGCCGCACC
AACAGCGCCATCCGCCGCCTGCAGGCCGCCGAAACCTTGGAAAGCGCCTGCGCCGCCGCGGCGCAAGAGG
TGCGGAAGATTACCGGCTTCGATCGGGTGATGATCTATCGCTTCGCCTCCGACTTCAGCGGCGAAGTGAT
CGCAGAGGATCGGTGCGCCGAGGTCGAGTCAAAACTAGGCCTGCACTATCCTGCCTCAACCGTGCCGGCG
CAGGCCCGTCGGCTCTATACCATCAACCCGGTACGGATCATTCCCGATATCAATTATCGGCCGGTGCCGG
TCACCCCAGACCTCAATCCGGTCACCGGGCGGCCGATTGATCTTAGCTTCGCCATCCTGCGCAGCGTCTC
GCCCGTCCATCTGGAATTCATGCGCAACATAGGCATGCACGGCACGATGTCGATCTCGATTTTGCGCGGC
GAGCGACTGTGGGGATTGATCGTTTGCCATCACCGAACGCCGTACTACGTCGATCTCGATGGCCGCCAAG
CCTGCGAGCTAGTCGCCCAGGTTCTGGCCTGGCAGATCGGCGTGATGGAAGAGTGAGTTAACGAATTCTA
GATCTTGAGACAAATGGCAGTATTCATCCACAATTTTAAAAGAAAAGGGGGGATTGGGGGGTACAGTGCA
GGGGAAAGAATAGTAGACATAATAGCAACAGACATACAAACTAAAGAATTACAAAAACAAATTACAAAAA
TTCAAAATTTTCGGGTTTATTACAGGGACAGCAGAGATCCACTTTGGCGCCGG
